Addgene plasmid #123449: TRBV14
Purpose: construction of TCR
Depositing lab: Catherine Wu. Depositing organization: Dana-Farber Cancer Institute. Publication: A cloning and expression system to probe T-cell receptor specificity and assess functional avidity to neoantigens. Hu Z, Anandappa AJ, Sun J, Kim J, Leet DE, Bozym DJ, Chen C, Williams L, Shukla SA, Zhang W, Tabbaa D, Steelman S, Olive O, Livak KJ, Kishi H, Muraguchi A, Guleria I, Stevens J, Lane WJ, Burkhardt UE, Fritsch EF, Neuberg D, Ott PA, Keskin DB, Hacohen N, Wu CJ. Blood. 2018 Nov 1;132(18):1911-1921. doi: 10.1182/blood-2018-04-843763. Epub 2018 Aug 27. PubMed 30150207.
Backbone
  Vector backbone: pUC57-kanamycin
  Vector type: Bacterial Expression
Growth in bacteria
  Bacterial resistance: Kanamycin, 50 μg/mL
  Growth temperature: 37°C
  Growth strain: DH5alpha
  Copy number: High Copy
Gene/Insert
  Gene/Insert name: TRBV14
  Species: H. sapiens (human)
  Mutation: WT
  Entrez Gene: TRBV14 (a.k.a. TCRBV14S1, TCRBV16S1A1N1)
  Cloning method: Unknown
Terms and licenses: Academic/Nonprofit Terms; Industry Terms: Not Available to Industry
Depositor comments: Cloning Method: Golden Gate.
How to cite: TRBV14 was a gift from Catherine Wu (Addgene plasmid # 123449 ; http://n2t.net/addgene:123449 ; RRID:Addgene_123449)
