[The description below was written by a language model from this plasmid's Addgene catalogue record and pLannotate feature annotations shown in this document.]
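Description:
TRBV14 is a small (about 3.4 kb) bacterial cloning plasmid built on the pUC57-kanamycin backbone. It carries the human T-cell receptor beta variable gene segment TRBV14 in wild-type form and serves as a building block for assembling complete TCRs. It replicates in E. coli from the high-copy ColE1/pUC-type origin and is selected with kanamycin through the aph(3')-Ia aminoglycoside phosphotransferase gene (KanR). The remaining backbone annotations are typical pUC-derived remnants: a lac promoter with its operator and CAP binding site, fragments of lacZα and lacI, a partial bom region and a partial rop sequence. None of these appear to have a role beyond the multiple-cloning-site context.

The feature table places the TRBV14 coding fragment in the former lacZα cloning region, followed a short distance downstream and on the same strand by a sequence annotated as the TCR alpha constant region (TRAC). The catalogue entry names only TRBV14 as the insert and does not explain the TRAC annotation, so its role in the design cannot be stated from the record. One possibility is that it forms part of the modular architecture used to join beta and alpha chain elements. No eukaryotic promoter, polyadenylation signal or viral element is annotated. Although it is catalogued as a bacterial expression vector, the plasmid is best understood as a storage and donor construct rather than one that expresses a TCR itself.

The depositor notes Golden Gate as the cloning method, and the stated purpose is construction of TCRs. This fits a library-style system in which pre-cloned V segments are combined with other TCR components to rebuild receptors for testing antigen specificity and functional avidity, for example against neoantigens. The type IIS sites used are not annotated in the record.
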