Features (pLannotate 1.2.2; 11 found; start..end, strand, type, name):
    137..236     +  misc_feature   bom (fragment): basis of mobility region from pBR322
    242..399     -  CDS            lacZα (fragment): LacZα fragment of β-galactosidase; lacZ fragment
    453..779     +  CDS            TRBV14 (fragment): TVB14_HUMAN - Also known as TCRBV14S1 From Homo sapiens (Human).
    842..1249    +  CDS            TRAC: TRAC_HUMAN - Also known as TCRA. Experimental evidence at protein level: Swiss-Prot protein existence level 1. Constant region of T cell receptor (TR) alpha chain (PubMed:24600447). Alpha-beta T cell receptors are antigen specific receptors which are essential to the immune response and are present on the cell surface of T lymphocytes. Recognize peptide-major histocompatibility (MH) (pMH) complexes that are displayed by antigen presenting cells (APC), a prerequisite for efficient T cell adaptive immunity against pathogens (PubMed:25493333). Binding of alpha-beta TR to pMH complex initiates TR-
   1355..1371    -  protein_bind   lac operator: The lac repressor binds to the lac operator to inhibit transcription in E. coli. This inhibition can be relieved by adding lactose or isopropyl-β-D-thiogalactopyranoside (IPTG). lac repressor encoded by lacI
   1379..1409    -  promoter       lac promoter: promoter for the E. coli lac operon
   1424..1445    -  protein_bind   CAP binding site: CAP binding activates transcription in the presence of cAMP. E. coli catabolite activator protein
   1458..1550    -  CDS            lacI (fragment): lac repressor; lacI; The lac repressor binds to the lac operator to inhibit transcription in E. coli. This inhibition can be relieved by adding lactose or isopropyl-β-D-thiogalactopyranoside (IPTG).
   1733..2321    -  rep_origin     ori: high-copy-number ColE1/pMB1/pBR322/pUC origin of replication
   2499..3308    -  CDS            KanR: aminoglycoside phosphotransferase; aph(3')-Ia; confers resistance to kanamycin in bacteria or G418 (Geneticin®) in eukaryotes
   3415..35      +  CDS            rop (fragment) (across the origin): Rop protein, which maintains plasmids at low copy number; rop
>Addgene plasmid #123449 | TRBV14 | addgene full sequence | sequence record 245032 | Addgene NGS Result
TCGCGCGTTTCGGTGATGACGGTGAAAACCTCTGACACATGCAGCTCCCGGAGACGGTCACAGCTTGTCT
GTAAGCGGATGCCGGGAGCAGACAAGCCCGTCAGGGCGCGTCAGCGGGTGTTGGCGGGTGTCGGGGCTGG
CTTAACTATGCGGCATCAGAGCAGATTGTACTGAGAGTGCACCATATGCGGTGTGAAATACCGCACAGAT
GCGTAAGGAGAAAATACCGCATCAGGCGCCATTCGCCATTCAGGCTGCGCAACTGTTGGGAAGGGCGATC
GGTGCGGGCCTCTTCGCTATTACGCCAGCTGGCGAAAGGGGGATGTGCTGCAAGGCGATTAAGTTGGGTA
ACGCCAGGGTTTTCCCAGTCACGACGTTGTAAAACGACGGCCAGAGAATTCGAGCTCGGTACCTCGCGAA
TACATCTAGATGGGGATCCACCGGTCGCCACCATGGTTTCCAGGCTTCTCAGTTTAGTGTCCCTTTGTCT
CCTGGGAGCAAAGCACATAGAAGCTGGAGTTACTCAGTTCCCCAGCCACAGCGTAATAGAGAAGGGCCAG
ACTGTGACTCTGAGATGTGACCCAATTTCTGGACATGATAATCTTTATTGGTATCGACGTGTTATGGGAA
AAGAAATAAAATTTCTGTTACATTTTGTGAAAGAGTCTAAACAGGATGAGTCCGGTATGCCCAACAATCG
ATTCTTAGCTGAAAGGACTGGAGGGACGTATTCTACTCTGAAGGTGCAGCCTGCAGAACTGGAGGATTCT
GGAGTTTATGAGACCTAAGGTGGTGGTGGTTCTGGTTCTGGTTCTGGTGGTGGTTCTGGTGGTGGTCTCT
TGACCCTGCCGTGTACCAGCTGAGAGACTCTAAATCCAGTGACAAGTCTGTCTGCCTATTCACCGATTTT
GATTCTCAAACAAATGTGTCACAAAGTAAGGATTCTGATGTGTATATCACAGACAAAACTGTGCTAGACA
TGAGGTCTATGGACTTCAAGAGCAACAGTGCTGTGGCCTGGAGCAACAAATCTGACTTTGCATGTGCAAA
CGCCTTCAACAACAGCATTATTCCAGAAGACACCTTCTTCCCCAGCCCAGAAAGTTCCTGTGATGTCAAG
CTGGTCGAGAAAAGCTTTGAAACAGATACGAACCTAAACTTTCAAAACCTGTCAGTGATTGGGTTCCGAA
TCCTCCTCCTGAAAGTGGCCGGGTTTAATCTGCTCATGACGCTGCGGCTGTGGTCCAGCTAAAGCGGCCG
CGTCGACAATCAAATCGGATCCCGGGCCCGTCGACTGCAGAGGCCTGCATGCAAGCTTGGTGTAATCATG
GTCATAGCTGTTTCCTGTGTGAAATTGTTATCCGCTCACAATTCCACACAACATACGAGCCGGAAGCATA
AAGTGTAAAGCCTGGGGTGCCTAATGAGTGAGCTAACTCACATTAATTGCGTTGCGCTCACTGCCCGCTT
TCCAGTCGGGAAACCTGTCGTGCCAGCTGCATTAATGAATCGGCCAACGCGCGGGGAGAGGCGGTTTGCG
TATTGGGCGCTCTTCCGCTTCCTCGCTCACTGACTCGCTGCGCTCGGTCGTTCGGCTGCGGCGAGCGGTA
TCAGCTCACTCAAAGGCGGTAATACGGTTATCCACAGAATCAGGGGATAACGCAGGAAAGAACATGTGAG
CAAAAGGCCAGCAAAAGGCCAGGAACCGTAAAAAGGCCGCGTTGCTGGCGTTTTTCCATAGGCTCCGCCC
CCCTGACGAGCATCACAAAAATCGACGCTCAAGTCAGAGGTGGCGAAACCCGACAGGACTATAAAGATAC
CAGGCGTTTCCCCCTGGAAGCTCCCTCGTGCGCTCTCCTGTTCCGACCCTGCCGCTTACCGGATACCTGT
CCGCCTTTCTCCCTTCGGGAAGCGTGGCGCTTTCTCATAGCTCACGCTGTAGGTATCTCAGTTCGGTGTA
GGTCGTTCGCTCCAAGCTGGGCTGTGTGCACGAACCCCCCGTTCAGCCCGACCGCTGCGCCTTATCCGGT
AACTATCGTCTTGAGTCCAACCCGGTAAGACACGACTTATCGCCACTGGCAGCAGCCACTGGTAACAGGA
TTAGCAGAGCGAGGTATGTAGGCGGTGCTACAGAGTTCTTGAAGTGGTGGCCTAACTACGGCTACACTAG
AAGAACAGTATTTGGTATCTGCGCTCTGCTGAAGCCAGTTACCTTCGGAAAAAGAGTTGGTAGCTCTTGA
TCCGGCAAACAAACCACCGCTGGTAGCGGTGGTTTTTTTGTTTGCAAGCAGCAGATTACGCGCAGAAAAA
AAGGATCTCAAGAAGATCCTTTGATCTTTTCTACGGGGTCTGACGCTCAGTGGAACGAAAACTCACGTTA
AGGGATTTTGGTCATGAGATTATCAAAAAGGATCTTCACCTAGATCCTTTTAAATTAAAAATGAAGTTTT
AAATCAAGCCCAATCTGAATAATGTTACAACCAATTAACCAATTCTGATTAGAAAAACTCATCGAGCATC
AAATGAAACTGCAATTTATTCATATCAGGATTATCAATACCATATTTTTGAAAAAGCCGTTTCTGTAATG
AAGGAGAAAACTCACCGAGGCAGTTCCATAGGATGGCAAGATCCTGGTATCGGTCTGCGATTCCGACTCG
TCCAACATCAATACAACCTATTAATTTCCCCTCGTCAAAAATAAGGTTATCAAGTGAGAAATCACCATGA
GTGACGACTGAATCCGGTGAGAATGGCAAAAGTTTATGCATTTCTTTCCAGACTTGTTCAACAGGCCAGC
CATTACGCTCGTCATCAAAATCACTCGCATCAACCAAACCGTTATTCATTCGTGATTGCGCCTGAGCGAG
ACGAAATACGCGATCGCTGTTAAAAGGACAATTACAAACAGGAATCGAATGCAACCGGCGCAGGAACACT
GCCAGCGCATCAACAATATTTTCACCTGAATCAGGATATTCTTCTAATACCTGGAATGCTGTTTTTCCGG
GGATCGCAGTGGTGAGTAACCATGCATCATCAGGAGTACGGATAAAATGCTTGATGGTCGGAAGAGGCAT
AAATTCCGTCAGCCAGTTTAGTCTGACCATCTCATCTGTAACATCATTGGCAACGCTACCTTTGCCATGT
TTCAGAAACAACTCTGGCGCATCGGGCTTCCCATACAAGCGATAGATTGTCGCACCTGATTGCCCGACAT
TATCGCGAGCCCATTTATACCCATATAAATCAGCATCCATGTTGGAATTTAATCGCGGCCTCGACGTTTC
CCGTTGAATATGGCTCATAACACCCCTTGTATTACTGTTTATGTAAGCAGACAGTTTTATTGTTCATGAT
GATATATTTTTATCTTGTGCAATGTAACATCAGAGATTTTGAGACACGGGCCAGAGCTGCA
